Addgene plasmid #56211: mIFP-Actin-C-18
Purpose: Localization: Actin, Excitation: 683, Emission: 704
Depositing lab: Michael Davidson. Depositing organization: Florida State University, Tallahassee. Publication: A naturally monomeric infrared fluorescent protein for protein labeling in vivo. Yu D, Baird MA, Allen JR, Howe ES, Klassen MP, Reade A, Makhijani K, Song Y, Liu S, Murthy Z, Zhang SQ, Weiner OD, Kornberg TB, Jan YN, Davidson MW, Shu X. Nat Methods. 2015 Aug;12(8):763-765. doi: 10.1038/nmeth.3447. Epub 2015 Jun 22. PubMed 26098020.
Backbone
  Vector backbone: mIFP-C1
  Backbone size w/o insert (bp): 4750
  Vector type: Mammalian Expression
  Selectable markers: Neomycin (select with G418)
Growth in bacteria
  Bacterial resistance: Kanamycin, 50 μg/mL
  Growth temperature: 37°C
  Growth strain: DH5alpha
  Copy number: High Copy
Gene/Insert
  Gene/Insert name: NM_001101.3 (alt name: NM_001101.3)
  Species: H. sapiens (human)
  Entrez Gene: ACTB (a.k.a. BKRNS, BNS, BRWS1, CSMH, DDS1, PS1TP5BP1, THC8)
  Promoter: CMV
  Tag / fusion protein: mIFP (N terminal on backbone)
  Cloning method: Unknown
  Sequencing primers: 5′ CMV-F; 3′ SV40pA-R
Terms and licenses: Academic/Nonprofit Terms; Industry Terms
Depositor comments: . Excitation = 683; Emission = 704
How to cite: mIFP-Actin-C-18 was a gift from Michael Davidson (Addgene plasmid # 56211 ; http://n2t.net/addgene:56211 ; RRID:Addgene_56211)
