[The description below was written by a language model from this plasmid's Addgene catalogue record.]
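Description:
mIFP-Actin-C-18 is a mammalian expression plasmid built on the mIFP-C1 backbone (about 4.75 kb without insert), designed to label the actin cytoskeleton with a near-infrared fluorescent tag. It is propagated in E. coli as a high-copy plasmid under kanamycin selection. It also carries a neomycin resistance marker, so transfected mammalian cells can be selected with G418 to obtain stable lines. The record does not include a feature table, so the origins of replication and the exact arrangement of the resistance cassette are not stated.

The payload is human beta-actin (ACTB, corresponding to the reference transcript NM_001101.3) expressed from the CMV promoter, a strong constitutive promoter in most mammalian cell types. The fluorescent protein mIFP is supplied by the backbone and sits at the N terminus of the fusion, so actin is joined to the C-terminal end of mIFP. The listed 3′ sequencing primer suggests that an SV40 polyadenylation signal follows the open reading frame. The "C-18" in the name probably refers to this C-type fusion orientation and to a linker of 18 residues, but the record does not state this. mIFP is a naturally monomeric infrared fluorescent protein, with excitation recorded at 683 nm and emission at 704 nm. Being monomeric is an advantage for tagging a polymerising protein such as actin, since it lowers the risk of tag-driven aggregation.

The construct serves as a localization marker, allowing actin filaments and related structures to be imaged in live or fixed mammalian cells. Its far-red emission is well separated from green and red reporters, which suits multicolour imaging.
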