>Addgene plasmid #56211 | mIFP-Actin-C-18 | depositor partial sequence | sequence record 87111 | insert sequence
CGTCAGATCCGCTAGCGCTACCGGTCGCCACCATGTCGGTACCGCTGACTACCTCAGCATTCGGCCACGC
GTTTCTGGCTAACTGTGAACGCGAGCAGATCCACCTGGCGGGCTCCATTCAGCCGCACGGTATCCTGCTG
GCTGTGAAAGAGCCGGACAACGTGGTGATCCAGGCTTCTATTAACGCTGCGGAGTTCCTGAACACCAACT
CTGTTGTTGGCCGTCCGCTGCGTGACCTGGGCGGCGATCTGCCTTTGCAGATCCTGCCGCACCTGAACGG
CCCGCTGCACCTGGCTCCGATGACCCTGCGTTGTACCGTGGGTTCTCCGCCGCGTCGTGTGGACTGTACC
ATTCATCGTCCGTCTAACGGCGGCCTGATCGTAGAACTGGAACCAGCAACCAAGACCACTAACATTGCGC
CGGCTCTGGACGGTGCGTTTCATCGTATCACTTCTTCATCCTCCCTGATGGGCCTGTGTGACGAAACCGC
GACTATTATCCGTGAGATTACTGGCTACGACCGTGTGATGGTAGTACGTTTCGATGAAGAGGGTAATGGC
GAAATTCTGTCCGAACGTCGTCGTGCGGACCTGGAAGCGTTCCTGGGTAACCGCTACCCGGCGTCTACTA
TTCCGCAGATCGCTCGTCGCCTGTACGAACATAACCGTGTTCGCCTGCTGGTAGATGTGAACTATACTCC
GGTTCCGCTACAGCCGCGCATCAGCCCGCTGAACGGTCGTGATCTGGATATGTCCCTGTCTTGCCTGCGC
TCTATGTCCCCGATCCACCAGAAATACATGCAGGACATGGGCGTTGGCGCGACCCTGGTTTGCTCTCTGA
TGGTGTCTGGTCGTCTGTGGGGTCTGATCGCTTGCCACCACTACGAACCGCGCTTCGTTCCGTTCCACAT
TCGCGCTGCTGGCGAAGCGCTGGCGGAAACTTGTGCGATCCGCATCGCGACGCTGGAGAGCTTTGCACAG
TCTCAGTCCAAATCCGGACTCAGATCTGGCAGCGGTGGAGGCAGCGCATCCGGCGGAAGCGGAAGCGATG
ATGATATCGCCGCGCTCGTCGTCGACAACGGCTCCGGCATGTGCAAGGCCGGCTTCGCGGGCGACGATGC
CCCCCGGGCCGTCTTCCCCTCCATCGTGGGGCGCCCCAGGCACCAGGGCGTGATGGTGGGCATGGGTCAG
AAGGATTCCTATGTGGGCGACGAGGCCCAGAGCAAGAGAGGCATCCTCACCCTGAAGTACCCCATCGAGC
ACGGCATCGTCACCAACTGGGACGACATGGAGAAAATCTGGCACCACACCTTCTACAATGAGCTGCGTGT
GGCTCCCGAGGAGCACCCCGTGCTGCTGACCGAGGCCCCCCTGAACCCCAAGGCCAACCGCGAGAAGATG
ACCCAGATCATGTTTGAGACCTTCAACACCCCAGCCATGTACGTTGCTATCCAGGCTGTGCTATCCCTGT
ACGCCTCTGGCCGTACCACTGGCATCGTGATGGACTCCGGTGACGGGGTCACCCACACTGTGCCCATCTA
CGAGGGGTATGCCCTCCCCCATGCCATCCTGCGTCTGGACCTGGCTGGCCGGGACCTGACTGACTACCTC
ATGAAGATCCTCACCGAGCGCGGCTACAGCTTCACCACCACGGCCGAGCGGGAAATCGTGCGTGACATTA
AGGAGAAGCTGTGCTACGTCGCCCTGGACTTCGAGCAAGAGATGGCCACGGCTGCTTCCAGCTCCTCCCT
GGAGAAGAGCTACGAGCTGCCTGACGGCCAGGTCATCACCATTGGCAATGAGCGGTTCCGCTGCCCTGAG
GCACTCTTCCAGCCTTCCTTCCTGGGCATGGAGTCCTGTGGCATCCACGAAACTACCTTCAACTCCATCA
TGAAGTGTGACGTGGACATCCGCAAAGACCTGTACGCCAACACAGTGCTGTCTGGCGGCACCACCATGTA
CCCTGGCATTGCCGACAGGATGCAGAAGGAGATCACTGCCCTGGCACCCAGCACAATGAAGATCAAGATC
ATTGCTCCTCCTGAGCGCAAGTACTCCGTGTGGATCGGCGGCTCCATCCTGGCCTCGCTGTCCACCTTCC
AGCAGATGTGGATCAGCAAGCAGGAGTATGACGAGTCCGGCCCCTCCATCGTCCACCGCAAATGCTTCTA
GGAATTCTGCAGTCGACGGTACCGCGGGCCCGGGATCCACCGGATCTAGATAACTGATCATAATCAGCCA
TAC
