>Addgene plasmid #56211 | mIFP-Actin-C-18 | addgene partial sequence | sequence record 122629 | SV40pA-R 5'-GAAATTTGTGATGCTATTGC-3'
TAACAACAACAATTGCCATTCATTTTATGTTTCAGGTTCAGGGGGAGGTGTGGGAGGTTTTTTAAAGCAA
GTAAAACCTCTACAAATGTGGTATGGCTGATTATGATCAGTTATCTAGATCCGGTGGATCCCTAGAAGCA
TTTGCGGTGGACGATGGAGGGGCCGGACTCGTCATACTCCTGCTTGCTGATCCACATCTGCTGGAAGGTG
GACAGCGAGGCCAGGATGGAGCCGCCGATCCACACGGAGTACTTGCGCTCAGGAGGAGCAATGATCTTGA
TCTTCATTGTGCTGGGTGCCAGGGCAGTGATCTCCTTCTGCATCCTGTCGGCAATGCCAGGGTACATGGT
GGTGCCGCCAGACAGCACTGTGTTGGCGTACAGGTCTTTGCGGATGTCCACGTCACACTTCATGATGGAG
TTGAAGGTAGTTTCGTGGATGCCACAGGACTCCATGCCCAGGAAGGAAGGCTGGAAGAGTGCCTCAGGGC
AGCGGAACCGCTCATTGCCAATGGTGATGACCTGGCCGTCAGGCAGCTCGTAGCTCTTCTCCAGGGAGGA
GCTGGAAGCAGCCGTGGCCATCTCTTGCTCGAAGTCCAGG
